Addgene plasmid #36129: pcDNA-DEST47-CypB-Full C-term GFP
Depositing lab: Patrick Van Oostveldt. Depositing organization: University of Ghent. Publication: Spatiotemporal behavior of nuclear cyclophilin B indicates a role in RNA transcription. Dieriks B, Van Oostveldt P. Int J Mol Med. 2012 Mar 13. doi: 10.3892/ijmm.2012.937. PubMed 22426501.
Backbone
  Vector backbone: pcDNA-DEST47
  Backbone manufacturer: Invitrogen
  Backbone size w/o insert (bp): 7780
  Vector type: Mammalian Expression
  Selectable markers: Neomycin (select with G418)
Growth in bacteria
  Bacterial resistance: Ampicillin, 100 μg/mL
  Growth temperature: 37°C
  Growth strain: DH5alpha
  Copy number: High Copy
Gene/Insert
  Gene/Insert name: cyclophilin B (alt name: Peptidyl-prolyl cis-trans isomerase B)
  Species: H. sapiens (human)
  Mutation: AA 1-216 (=full cyclophilin B sequence)
  Entrez Gene: PPIB (a.k.a. CYP-S1, CYPB, HEL-S-39, OI9, SCYLP)
  Promoter: CMV
  Tag / fusion protein: GFP (C terminal on backbone)
  Cloning method: Gateway Cloning
  Sequencing primers: 5′ CMV-F; 3′ BGH-rev
Terms and licenses: Academic/Nonprofit Terms; Industry Terms: Not Available to Industry
How to cite: pcDNA-DEST47-CypB-Full C-term GFP was a gift from Patrick Van Oostveldt (Addgene plasmid # 36129)
