[The description below was written by a language model from this plasmid's Addgene catalogue record and pLannotate feature annotations shown in this document.]
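Description:
pcDNA-DEST47-CypB-Full C-term GFP is a mammalian expression plasmid built on the Invitrogen pcDNA-DEST47 Gateway destination backbone, carrying full-length human cyclophilin B (PPIB, peptidyl-prolyl cis-trans isomerase B; amino acids 1–216) fused at its C terminus to GFP. The open reading frame was introduced by Gateway recombination and is flanked by attB1 and attB2 sites. Downstream of attB2 lies the backbone-encoded Cycle 3 GFP coding sequence, so translation reads through the recombination site to give a CypB–GFP fusion. Expression is driven by the human cytomegalovirus immediate-early enhancer and promoter and terminated by the bovine growth hormone polyadenylation signal. A T7 promoter sits between the CMV promoter and attB1 and could support in vitro transcription.

For propagation in E. coli the plasmid carries a high-copy ColE1/pUC-type origin and a β-lactamase gene conferring ampicillin resistance, and an f1 origin is also present. Selection in mammalian cells is provided by a neomycin phosphotransferase cassette under the SV40 early promoter with an SV40 polyadenylation signal, allowing G418 selection of stable transfectants. The sequenced record is 6,779 nt, shorter than the listed empty backbone size, which is consistent with the Gateway destination cassette having been replaced by the smaller PPIB insert. Several short annotations (HIV-1 LTR, ble, lacI and bom fragments) appear to be partial matches or backbone remnants rather than functional parts. The associated publication examines the spatiotemporal behaviour of nuclear cyclophilin B, so the construct is suited to visualising the localisation and dynamics of the fluorescently tagged protein in transfected mammalian cells.
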