Features (pLannotate 1.2.2; 23 found; start..end, strand, type, name):
     28..80      -  misc_feature   bom (fragment): basis of mobility region from pBR322
    235..614     +  enhancer       CMV enhancer: human cytomegalovirus immediate early enhancer
    615..818     +  promoter       CMV promoter: human cytomegalovirus (CMV) immediate early promoter
    814..847     +  LTR            5' LTR (truncated) (fragment): truncated 5' long terminal repeat (LTR) from HIV-1
    863..881     +  promoter       T7 promoter: promoter for bacteriophage T7 RNA polymerase
    914..938     +  protein_bind   attB1: mutant version of attB; recombination site for the Gateway® BP reaction BP Clonase™
    944..1591    +  CDS            PPIB: PPIB_HUMAN - Also known as CYPB. Experimental evidence at protein level: Swiss-Prot protein existence level 1. PPIase that catalyzes the cis-trans isomerization of proline imidic peptide bonds in oligopeptides and may therefore assist protein folding. From Homo sapiens (Human).
   1592..1616    -  protein_bind   attB2: mutant version of attB; recombination site for the Gateway® BP reaction BP Clonase™
   1627..2346    +  CDS            Cycle 3 GFP: Cycle 3 GFP (Crameri et al., 1996) mammalian codon-optimized
   2374..2598    +  polyA_signal   bGH poly(A) signal: bovine growth hormone polyadenylation signal
   2602..2623    +  promoter       SV40 promoter (fragment): SV40 enhancer and early promoter
   2644..3072    +  rep_origin     f1 ori (sequence partly withheld): f1 bacteriophage origin of replication; arrow indicates direction of (+) strand synthesis
   3086..3415    +  promoter       SV40 promoter: SV40 enhancer and early promoter
   3482..4273    +  CDS            neo: KKA2_KLEPN - Also known as kan, nptII. Experimental evidence at protein level: Swiss-Prot protein existence level 1. Resistance to kanamycin, neomycin, paromomycin, ribostamycin, butirosin and gentamicin B. From Klebsiella pneumoniae.
   4299..4457    +  CDS            ble (fragment): BLE_KLEPN - Experimental evidence at protein level: Swiss-Prot protein existence level 1. Binding protein with a strong affinity to the bleomycin family of antibiotics. Binds to CL990; an antimitotic-antibiotic compound. From Klebsiella pneumoniae.
   4452..4573    +  polyA_signal   SV40 poly(A) signal: SV40 polyadenylation signal
   4646..4662    -  protein_bind   lac operator: The lac repressor binds to the lac operator to inhibit transcription in E. coli. This inhibition can be relieved by adding lactose or isopropyl-β-D-thiogalactopyranoside (IPTG). lac repressor encoded by lacI
   4670..4700    -  promoter       lac promoter: promoter for the E. coli lac operon
   4715..4736    -  protein_bind   CAP binding site: CAP binding activates transcription in the presence of cAMP. E. coli catabolite activator protein
   4749..4841    -  CDS            lacI (fragment): lac repressor; lacI; The lac repressor binds to the lac operator to inhibit transcription in E. coli. This inhibition can be relieved by adding lactose or isopropyl-β-D-thiogalactopyranoside (IPTG).
   5024..5612    -  rep_origin     ori: high-copy-number ColE1/pMB1/pBR322/pUC origin of replication
   5783..6643    -  CDS            AmpR: β-lactamase; bla; confers resistance to ampicillin, carbenicillin, and related antibiotics
   6644..6748    -  promoter       AmpR promoter: bla
>Addgene plasmid #36129 | pcDNA-DEST47-CypB-Full C-term GFP | addgene full sequence | sequence record 379434 | Addgene NGS Result
GACGGATCGGGAGATCTCCCGATCCCCTATGGTGCACTCTCAGTACAATCTGCTCTGATGCCGCATAGTT
AAGCCAGTATCTGCTCCCTGCTTGTGTGTTGGAGGTCGCTGAGTAGTGCGCGAGCAAAATTTAAGCTACA
ACAAGGCAAGGCTTGACCGACAATTGCATGAAGAATCTGCTTAGGGTTAGGCGTTTTGCGCTGCTTCGCG
ATGTACGGGCCAGATATACGCGTTGACATTGATTATTGACTAGTTATTAATAGTAATCAATTACGGGGTC
ATTAGTTCATAGCCCATATATGGAGTTCCGCGTTACATAACTTACGGTAAATGGCCCGCCTGGCTGACCG
CCCAACGACCCCCGCCCATTGACGTCAATAATGACGTATGTTCCCATAGTAACGCCAATAGGGACTTTCC
ATTGACGTCAATGGGTGGAGTATTTACGGTAAACTGCCCACTTGGCAGTACATCAAGTGTATCATATGCC
AAGTACGCCCCCTATTGACGTCAATGACGGTAAATGGCCCGCCTGGCATTATGCCCAGTACATGACCTTA
TGGGACTTTCCTACTTGGCAGTACATCTACGTATTAGTCATCGCTATTACCATGGTGATGCGGTTTTGGC
AGTACATCAATGGGCGTGGATAGCGGTTTGACTCACGGGGATTTCCAAGTCTCCACCCCATTGACGTCAA
TGGGAGTTTGTTTTGGCACCAAAATCAACGGGACTTTCCAAAATGTCGTAACAACTCCGCCCCATTGACG
CAAATGGGCGGTAGGCGTGTACGGTGGGAGGTCTATATAAGCAGAGCTCTCTGGCTAACTAGAGAACCCA
CTGCTTACTGGCTTATCGAAATTAATACGACTCACTATAGGGAGACCCAAGCTGGCTAGTTAAGCTTGAT
CAAACAAGTTTGTACAAAAAAGCAGGCTTCACCATGCTGCGCCTCTCCGAACGCAACATGAAGGTGCTCC
TTGCCGCCGCCCTCATCGCGGGGTCCGTCTTCTTCCTGCTGCTGCCGGGACCTTCTGCGGCCGATGAGAA
GAAGAAGGGGCCCAAAGTCACCGTCAAGGTGTATTTTGACCTACGAATTGGAGATGAAGATGTAGGCCGG
GTGATCTTTGGTCTCTTCGGAAAGACTGTTCCAAAAACAGTGGATAATTTTGTGGCCTTAGCTACAGGAG
AGAAAGGATTTGGCTACAAAAACAGCAAATTCCATCGTGTAATCAAGGACTTCATGATCCAGGGCGGAGA
CTTCACCAGGGGAGATGGCACAGGAGGAAAGAGCATCTACGGTGAGCGCTTCCCCGATGAGAACTTCAAA
CTGAAGCACTACGGGCCTGGCTGGGTGAGCATGGCCAACGCAGGCAAAGACACCAACGGCTCCCAGTTCT
TCATCACGACAGTCAAGACAGCCTGGCTAGATGGCAAGCATGTGGTGTTTGGCAAAGTTCTAGAGGGCAT
GGAGGTGGTGCGGAAGGTGGAGAGCACCAAGACAGACAGCCGGGATAAACCCCTGAAGGATGTGATCATC
GCAGACTGCGGCAAGATCGAGGTGGAGAAGCCCTTTGCCATCGCCAAGGAGACCCAGCTTTCTTGTACAA
AGTGGTTCGATCTAGAATGGCTAGCAAAGGAGAAGAACTTTTCACTGGAGTTGTCCCAATTCTTGTTGAA
TTAGATGGTGATGTTAATGGGCACAAATTTTCTGTCAGTGGAGAGGGTGAAGGTGATGCTACATACGGAA
AGCTTACCCTTAAATTTATTTGCACTACTGGAAAACTACCTGTTCCATGGCCAACACTTGTCACTACTTT
CTCTTATGGTGTTCAATGCTTTTCCCGTTATCCGGATCATATGAAACGGCATGACTTTTTCAAGAGTGCC
ATGCCCGAAGGTTATGTACAGGAACGCACTATATCTTTCAAAGATGACGGGAACTACAAGACGCGTGCTG
AAGTCAAGTTTGAAGGTGATACCCTTGTTAATCGTATCGAGTTAAAAGGTATTGATTTTAAAGAAGATGG
AAACATTCTCGGACACAAACTCGAGTACAACTATAACTCACACAATGTATACATCACGGCAGACAAACAA
AAGAATGGAATCAAAGCTAACTTCAAAATTCGCCACAACATTGAAGATGGATCCGTTCAACTAGCAGACC
ATTATCAACAAAATACTCCAATTGGCGATGGCCCTGTCCTTTTACCAGACAACCATTACCTGTCGACACA
ATCTGCCCTTTCGAAAGATCCCAACGAAAAGCGTGACCACATGGTCCTTCTTGAGTTTGTAACTGCTGCT
GGGATTACACATGGCATGGATGAGCTCTACAAATAATGAATTAAACCCGCTGATCAGCCTCGACTGTGCC
TTCTAGTTGCCAGCCATCTGTTGTTTGCCCCTCCCCCGTGCCTTCCTTGACCCTGGAAGGTGCCACTCCC
ACTGTCCTTTCCTAATAAAATGAGGAAATTGCATCGCATTGTCTGAGTAGGTGTCATTCTATTCTGGGGG
GTGGGGTGGGGCAGGACAGCAAGGGGGAGGATTGGGAAGACAATAGCAGGCATGCTGGGGATGCGGTGGG
CTCTATGGCTTCTGAGGCGGAAAGAACCAGCTGGGGCTCTAGGGGGTATCCCC
[124 nt withheld, positions 2644-2767]
C
[91 nt withheld, positions 2769-2859]
A
[49 nt withheld, positions 2861-2909]
CCTTTGACGTTGGAGTCCACGTTCTTT
[37 nt withheld, positions 2937-2973]
ACCCTATCTCGGTCTATTCTTTTGATTTATAAGGGATTTTGCCGATTTCGGCCTATTGGTTAAAAAATGA
GCTGATTTAACAAAAATTTAACGCGAATTAATTCTGTGGAATGTGTGTCAGTTAGGGTGTGGAAAGTCCC
CAGGCTCCCCAGCAGGCAGAAGTATGCAAAGCATGCATCTCAATTAGTCAGCAACCAGGTGTGGAAAGTC
CCCAGGCTCCCCAGCAGGCAGAAGTATGCAAAGCATGCATCTCAATTAGTCAGCAACCATAGTCCCGCCC
CTAACTCCGCCCATCCCGCCCCTAACTCCGCCCAGTTCCGCCCATTCTCCGCCCCATGGCTGACTAATTT
TTTTTATTTATGCAGAGGCCGAGGCCGCCTCTGCCTCTGAGCTATTCCAGAAGTAGTGAGGAGGCTTTTT
TGGAGGCCTAGGCTTTTGCAAAAAGCTCCCGGGAGCTTGTATATCCATTTTCGGATCTGATCAAGAGACA
GGATGAGGATCGTTTCGCATGATTGAACAAGATGGATTGCACGCAGGTTCTCCGGCCGCTTGGGTGGAGA
GGCTATTCGGCTATGACTGGGCACAACAGACAATCGGCTGCTCTGATGCCGCCGTGTTCCGGCTGTCAGC
GCAGGGGCGCCCGGTTCTTTTTGTCAAGACCGACCTGTCCGGTGCCCTGAATGAACTGCAGGACGAGGCA
GCGCGGCTATCGTGGCTGGCCACGACGGGCGTTCCTTGCGCAGCTGTGCTCGACGTTGTCACTGAAGCGG
GAAGGGACTGGCTGCTATTGGGCGAAGTGCCGGGGCAGGATCTCCTGTCATCTCACCTTGCTCCTGCCGA
GAAAGTATCCATCATGGCTGATGCAATGCGGCGGCTGCATACGCTTGATCCGGCTACCTGCCCATTCGAC
CACCAAGCGAAACATCGCATCGAGCGAGCACGTACTCGGATGGAAGCCGGTCTTGTCGATCAGGATGATC
TGGACGAAGAGCATCAGGGGCTCGCGCCAGCCGAACTGTTCGCCAGGCTCAAGGCGCGCATGCCCGACGG
CGAGGATCTCGTCGTGACCCATGGCGATGCCTGCTTGCCGAATATCATGGTGGAAAATGGCCGCTTTTCT
GGATTCATCGACTGTGGCCGGCTGGGTGTGGCGGACCGCTATCAGGACATAGCGTTGGCTACCCGTGATA
TTGCTGAAGAGCTTGGCGGCGAATGGGCTGACCGCTTCCTCGTGCTTTACGGTATCGCCGCTCCCGATTC
GCAGCGCATCGCCTTCTATCGCCTTCTTGACGAGTTCTTCTGAGCGGGACTCTGGGGTTCGCGAAATGAC
CGACCAAGCGACGCCCAACCTGCCATCACGAGATTTCGATTCCACCGCCGCCTTCTATGAAAGGTTGGGC
TTCGGAATCGTTTTCCGGGACGCCGGCTGGATGATCCTCCAGCGCGGGGATCTCATGCTGGAGTTCTTCG
CCCACCCCAACTTGTTTATTGCAGCTTATAATGGTTACAAATAAAGCAATAGCATCACAAATTTCACAAA
TAAAGCATTTTTTTCACTGCATTCTAGTTGTGGTTTGTCCAAACTCATCAATGTATCTTATCATGTCTGT
ATACCGTCGACCTCTAGCTAGAGCTTGGCGTAATCATGGTCATAGCTGTTTCCTGTGTGAAATTGTTATC
CGCTCACAATTCCACACAACATACGAGCCGGAAGCATAAAGTGTAAAGCCTGGGGTGCCTAATGAGTGAG
CTAACTCACATTAATTGCGTTGCGCTCACTGCCCGCTTTCCAGTCGGGAAACCTGTCGTGCCAGCTGCAT
TAATGAATCGGCCAACGCGCGGGGAGAGGCGGTTTGCGTATTGGGCGCTCTTCCGCTTCCTCGCTCACTG
ACTCGCTGCGCTCGGTCGTTCGGCTGCGGCGAGCGGTATCAGCTCACTCAAAGGCGGTAATACGGTTATC
CACAGAATCAGGGGATAACGCAGGAAAGAACATGTGAGCAAAAGGCCAGCAAAAGGCCAGGAACCGTAAA
AAGGCCGCGTTGCTGGCGTTTTTCCATAGGCTCCGCCCCCCTGACGAGCATCACAAAAATCGACGCTCAA
GTCAGAGGTGGCGAAACCCGACAGGACTATAAAGATACCAGGCGTTTCCCCCTGGAAGCTCCCTCGTGCG
CTCTCCTGTTCCGACCCTGCCGCTTACCGGATACCTGTCCGCCTTTCTCCCTTCGGGAAGCGTGGCGCTT
TCTCATAGCTCACGCTGTAGGTATCTCAGTTCGGTGTAGGTCGTTCGCTCCAAGCTGGGCTGTGTGCACG
AACCCCCCGTTCAGCCCGACCGCTGCGCCTTATCCGGTAACTATCGTCTTGAGTCCAACCCGGTAAGACA
CGACTTATCGCCACTGGCAGCAGCCACTGGTAACAGGATTAGCAGAGCGAGGTATGTAGGCGGTGCTACA
GAGTTCTTGAAGTGGTGGCCTAACTACGGCTACACTAGAAGAACAGTATTTGGTATCTGCGCTCTGCTGA
AGCCAGTTACCTTCGGAAAAAGAGTTGGTAGCTCTTGATCCGGCAAACAAACCACCGCTGGTAGCGGTGG
TTTTTTTGTTTGCAAGCAGCAGATTACGCGCAGAAAAAAAGGATCTCAAGAAGATCCTTTGATCTTTTCT
ACGGGGTCTGACGCTCAGTGGAACGAAAACTCACGTTAAGGGATTTTGGTCATGAGATTATCAAAAAGGA
TCTTCACCTAGATCCTTTTAAATTAAAAATGAAGTTTTAAATCAATCTAAAGTATATATGAGTAAACTTG
GTCTGACAGTTACCAATGCTTAATCAGTGAGGCACCTATCTCAGCGATCTGTCTATTTCGTTCATCCATA
GTTGCCTGACTCCCCGTCGTGTAGATAACTACGATACGGGAGGGCTTACCATCTGGCCCCAGTGCTGCAA
TGATACCGCGAGACCCACGCTCACCGGCTCCAGATTTATCAGCAATAAACCAGCCAGCCGGAAGGGCCGA
GCGCAGAAGTGGTCCTGCAACTTTATCCGCCTCCATCCAGTCTATTAATTGTTGCCGGGAAGCTAGAGTA
AGTAGTTCGCCAGTTAATAGTTTGCGCAACGTTGTTGCCATTGCTACAGGCATCGTGGTGTCACGCTCGT
CGTTTGGTATGGCTTCATTCAGCTCCGGTTCCCAACGATCAAGGCGAGTTACATGATCCCCCATGTTGTG
CAAAAAAGCGGTTAGCTCCTTCGGTCCTCCGATCGTTGTCAGAAGTAAGTTGGCCGCAGTGTTATCACTC
ATGGTTATGGCAGCACTGCATAATTCTCTTACTGTCATGCCATCCGTAAGATGCTTTTCTGTGACTGGTG
AGTACTCAACCAAGTCATTCTGAGAATAGTGTATGCGGCGACCGAGTTGCTCTTGCCCGGCGTCAATACG
GGATAATACCGCGCCACATAGCAGAACTTTAAAAGTGCTCATCATTGGAAAACGTTCTTCGGGGCGAAAA
CTCTCAAGGATCTTACCGCTGTTGAGATCCAGTTCGATGTAACCCACTCGTGCACCCAACTGATCTTCAG
CATCTTTTACTTTCACCAGCGTTTCTGGGTGAGCAAAAACAGGAAGGCAAAATGCCGCAAAAAAGGGAAT
AAGGGCGACACGGAAATGTTGAATACTCATACTCTTCCTTTTTCAATATTATTGAAGCATTTATCAGGGT
TATTGTCTCATGAGCGGATACATATTTGAATGTATTTAGAAAAATAAACAAATAGGGGTTCCGCGCACAT
TTCCCCGAAAAGTGCCACCTGACGTC
